>Addgene plasmid #32211 | GFP HDAC5 WT | addgene partial sequence | sequence record 39166 | EGFP-N 5'-CGTCGCCGTCCAGCTCGACCAG-3'
CTGCCCTTGCTACCATGGTGGCGACCGGTGGATCCCGGGCCCGCGGTACCAACAGGGCAGGCTCCTGCTC
CATGGGCTCCTCTGCCGGCCTGGGGCTGTGTTCCCGGGCTGCCGCAGCCTGGGCCTGCTCGGCCCCCACC
GACAGCAAGGCCATGGCGCTCACAGTCTCGGCCTCCTCGGTCTCACCTGCTTGGGCCTCTCGCAGGGACC
GGCCCAGACCAGCGGCGAACTTCTGCACACAGCTCCAGTGTTTGCTCTGGATCTCGATGACTTTCTCTAG
CGTGGCCACTGCGTTGATGTTGGGCTTTTGCTGCAAGACTGCCTCATCCAAGGGCTGCAGCTCTACACTG
AGCAGAGCCGAGACACAAGCCTCAGAGGCATCACAGATGGCGGTCAAGTCATGGCCTCCCTCCAGGGCCA
GCACCACCCGGCCCCCTGCCAGGGTCATCAGCTGCCTGGTCAAGTGGCCAAAACATCTGGCGGTGACAGA
GTAGCCACCCAGAGGAGACAGATGTCCTTCAACAGCATCAAACCCGGCGGAGACTAGGACCACATCAGGT
GAGAACTCGTGGGCAATGGGCATCACCACTGTCCTGAAGGCTGTAAGGTACTCCACGTCTCCAATGGGGG
GGTCCACACCTCCTGTCCATG
