[The description below was written by a language model from this plasmid's Addgene catalogue record.]
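Description:
GFP HDAC5 WT is a mammalian expression plasmid built on the pBJ5 backbone (about 3.3 kb without insert). It carries the wild-type human HDAC5 coding sequence, an insert of roughly 3.4 kb corresponding to the listed RefSeq transcript for this gene. The plasmid is propagated in E. coli as a high-copy construct under ampicillin selection. The record names no mammalian selection marker. It also does not state the promoter explicitly, although the backbone reference and the pcDL-type forward sequencing primer are consistent with the SRα-type promoter family of vectors. No feature table is provided, so the origin, polyadenylation signal and other backbone elements cannot be confirmed from the record. The restriction sites used for cloning are listed as unknown.

The payload is HDAC5 fused to GFP at its C terminus, so the expressed product is a fluorescent HDAC5-GFP fusion despite the order of words in the plasmid name. The EGFP-N reverse sequencing primer agrees with this arrangement. HDAC5 is a class IIa histone deacetylase, a family whose members shuttle between nucleus and cytoplasm in response to phosphorylation. A GFP fusion of this kind is therefore well suited to following subcellular localisation in transfected cells, and to detecting or recovering the protein through the tag. The associated study concerns class IIa HDACs as hormone-activated regulators of FOXO and glucose homeostasis. The "WT" label suggests that the construct serves as the wild-type reference for comparison with mutant versions, though the record does not describe any such variants. Part of the plasmid derives from a previously described construct.
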