Addgene plasmid #32211: GFP HDAC5 WT
Depositing lab: Reuben Shaw. Depositing organization: Salk Institute for Biological Studies. Publication: Class IIa histone deacetylases are hormone-activated regulators of FOXO and mammalian glucose homeostasis. Mihaylova MM, Vasquez DS, Ravnskjaer K, Denechaud PD, Yu RT, Alvarez JG, Downes M, Evans RM, Montminy M, Shaw RJ. Cell. 2011 May 13;145(4):607-21. 10.1016/j.cell.2011.03.043 PubMed 21565617.
Backbone
  Vector backbone: pBJ5
  Backbone manufacturer: Takebe et al, 1988, MCB 8, 466-472
  Backbone size w/o insert (bp): 3300
  Vector type: Mammalian Expression
Growth in bacteria
  Bacterial resistance: Ampicillin, 100 μg/mL
  Growth temperature: 37°C
  Growth strain: DH5alpha
  Copy number: High Copy
Gene/Insert
  Gene/Insert name: HDAC5
  Species: H. sapiens (human)
  Insert size (bp): 3400
  GenBank ID: NM_001015053
  Entrez Gene: HDAC5 (a.k.a. HD5, NY-CO-9)
  Tag / fusion protein: GFP (C terminal on insert)
  Cloning method: Restriction Enzyme; 5′ cloning site unknown (unknown if destroyed); 3′ cloning site unknown (unknown if destroyed)
  Sequencing primers: 5′ pcDL-F; 3′ EGFP-N
Resource information
  A portion of this plasmid was derived from a plasmid made by: Previously described in Berdeux et al. PMID 17468767
Terms and licenses: Academic/Nonprofit Terms; Industry Terms: Not Available to Industry
How to cite: GFP HDAC5 WT was a gift from Reuben Shaw (Addgene plasmid # 32211 ; http://n2t.net/addgene:32211 ; RRID:Addgene_32211)
